>Addgene plasmid #221835 | pTwist Amp_2xFlag-dSERT-HDR-donor-HDR | addgene full sequence | sequence record 439690 | Addgene NGS Result
CGTTTAGCGCTGTGGTCGTGGAAATTGCATTTTCCCACGGCTCCTCACATGCTGGCCTCGCTGAATCGAC
TGGCAATTAACTGCAACCGGAGTTAAGCAATCGCATTAAATGGGGCTGCACTAACGATGGCCATTTGTTT
CTCCCCAAGGGAGGCATTCAAAGTAGCAAATTTTGCACTGATTTCCGACCGATTTGGGATGCCCAATATA
GTGGTTAAAAAACATTTAAATGCTGCGGTCACGGGCATTGCAGCGGTTTTAAACGCTGCCATGGCCTCCA
AAGAAATATTCAATGCCAATGTCGTAAAATATTGCGATTTCGGTTAACTACTTTCGGGGCTTATACTTAA
TTTACACTTTAAATTACGCACTGTACACCACGGCGTATGCTTAACGAGATTCATGCGTTTTCAATGCAGC
CTTGATCTTCTTTCAAACCCCTTTCCCAACTCTCAAACGTTTTAATTGCCATTTAATTGTGGCCCACACA
CGAAGCCAAACAGCAGATAAGATGAAGAAAGTGGCCAAATGTGCCGACGGAATTTCCTAATGAGAGCGTT
CTGATAAGACAAGTGCTAAAAATGCGACCCGAAAAGCGAAACTCAAAACAATTAAAAGCCACTTAGAGAT
ATGGAGTTATTCTCCAGGTGCTTCACATCAGATATTTGAACAAATGGAAGTCTGATTGATATTAAAAATG
TATCAAATTTTTTCTAAATGAATCGCTTTTGTAACTAAACTACTATTTCAAATAGAACGCTTTGCTTGAA
CTTAAGAAATATAGTTTAAGCAACATAAATCATTGACACAAGTAATGTTTTTAAGAAACTATTACAATGG
AATATGGGGGTTTAGACTTACTTGTTGGATCTAACTTACAAAGATATTTTCCTTGATTGAGATGATTTTA
ATTATTTCACTTTGAATTAAGCACTTTGAACAACTTCCAAGGCACTGCACTGGTGGTTTCTGGTGCTTCT
GGCTTCCATGCGTCCGACTTGAGAGACGCGCGCCGCTCCTTTGGGCCAACTGGTGAGTCCTGCTGCCGGA
TGGCTCCTTTTATACGCTGGATGCGCAGGCGGGCGCCGATTTGTCGTCGGCAGGCCGAGTGTCCTTCGGC
TGTGGCCACTGCGTCCTCTGGGGTTGGGGGCTAGCATAATTAGGTCAGGCGGAATGGCACTTCCTTCCAG
ATGCGTGCGGATTATGCATGACTGGCCGTCGTTTTACAACGTCGTGACTGGGAAAACCCTGGCGCTTGTG
GTGGATCACAGTTATTGGAGACTTCCTTGGCCGTACGATGGGTTTTGTTTCAGGTATCTGGCACTTTTCG
GGGAAATGTGCGCGGAACCCCTATTTGTTTATTTTTCTAAATACATTCAAATATGTATCCGCTCATGAGA
CAATAACCCTGATAAATGCTTCAATAATATTGAAAAAGGAAGAGTATGAGTATTCAACATTTCCGTGTCG
CCCTTATTCCCTTTTTTGCGGCATTTTGCCTTCCTGTTTTTGCTCACCCAGAAACGCTGGTGAAAGTAAA
AGATGCTGAAGATCAGTTGGGTGCACGAGTGGGTTACATCGAACTGGATCTCAACAGCGGTAAGATCCTT
GAGAGTTTTCGCCCCGAAGAACGTTTTCCAATGATGAGCACTTTTAAAGTTCTGCTATGTGGCGCGGTAT
TATCCCGTATTGACGCCGGGCAAGAGCAACTCGGTCGCCGCATACACTATTCTCAGAATGACTTGGTTGA
GTACTCACCAGTCACAGAAAAGCATCTTACGGATGGCATGACAGTAAGAGAATTATGCAGTGCTACCATA
ACCATGAGTGATAACACTGCGGCCAACTTACTTCTGACAACGATCGGAGGACCGAAGGAGCTAACCGCTT
TTTTGCACAACATGGGGGATCATGTAACTCGCCTTGATCGTTGGGAACCGGAGCTGAATGAAGCCATACC
AAACGACGAGCGTGACACCACGATGCCTGTAGCAATGGCAACAACGTTGCGCAAACTATTAACTGGCGAA
CTACTTACTCTAGCTTCCCGGCAACAATTAATAGACTGGATGGAGGCGGATAAAGTTGCAGGACCACTTC
TGCGCTCGGCCCTTCCGGCTGGCTGGTTTATTGCTGATAAATCTGGAGCCGGTGAGCGTGGCTCTCGCGG
TATCATTGCAGCACTGGGGCCAGATGGTAAGCCCTCCCGTATCGTAGTTATCTACACGACGGGGAGTCAG
GCAACTATGGATGAACGAAATAGACAGATCGCTGAGATAGGTGCCTCACTGATTAAGCATTGGTAACTGT
CAGACCAAGTTTACTCATATATACTTTAGATTGATTTAAAACTTCATTTTTAATTTAAAAGGATCTAGGT
GAAGATCCTTGAATTGCCATTATCAACAAGTTTGTACAAAAAAGCAGGCTCCGAATTGGTATCACGAGGA
CGATTTGAAGCCCCCTACCCATTTACGCTGACTTGACGGGACGGCGGCTTTGTTGAATAGAGCGTCAGAC
CCCGTAGAAAAGATCAAAGGATCTTCTTGAGATCCTTTTTTTCTGCGCGTAATCTGCTGCTTGCAAACAA
AAAAACCACCGCTACCAGCGGTGGTTTGTTTGCCGGATCAAGAGCTACCAACTCTTTTTCCGAAGGTAAC
TGGCTTCAGCAGAGCGCAGATACCAAATACTGTTCTTCTAGTGTAGCCGTAGTTAGGCCACCACTTCAAG
AACTCTGTAGCACCGCCTACATACCTCGCTCTGCTAATCCTGTTACCAGTGGCTGCTGCCAGTGGCGATA
AGTCGTGTCTTACCGGGTTGGACTCAAGACGATAGTTACCGGATAAGGCGCAGCGGTCGGGCTGAACGGG
GGGTTCGTGCACACAGCCCAGCTTGGAGCGAACGACCTACACCGAACTGAGATACCTACAGCGTGAGCTA
TGAGAAAGCGCCACGCTTCCCGAAGGGAGAAAGGCGGACAGGTATCCGGTAAGCGGCAGGGTCGGAACAG
GAGAGCGCACGAGGGAGCTTCCAGGGGGAAACGCCTGGTATCTTTATAGTCCTGTCGGGTTTCGCCACCT
CTGACTTGAGCGTCGATTTTTGTGATGCTCGTCAGGGGGGCGGAGCCTATGGAAAAACGCCAGCAACGCG
GCCTTTTTACGGTTCCTGGCCTTTTGCTGGCCTTTTGCTCACATGTTCTTTCCAGCGACATATGCCATAC
GCCGAACTGAACTCCACCTAATGTCTTGGAGATTGTCGGATAGCGCGGAATAGGATTGTGCCCTCTGAGC
GGATAACAATTTCACACAGGAAACAGCTATGACCATGACACATGCATCCACCATCGCAGACTTATCATCA
CTGAGCCTCCACCTAGCCTATAATTGCGGCCGCTTGATAATGTCGCCGGCACACACAATGAATGGTTCCT
TTTTTGAAAGGCCCCAAACTTTGCTCCTTTGAGGTCCTGCGGCCCACAAGTGCGGGTGTCCTCGGAGCCT
GGCTGAGACAATATTGCTCGGCCGAGCGTGAAATATCAGACATCAACAACACACGAGCTCATGTTCCGTA
CGCTTTTCGCAGGGCCACGCTGCGTATACTTAATTTCTCATTACAAAATGCTGGAGCCGCAGGCGAAATC
AGTGCGTAAATATTGAATGGCCTATGGATTCCAATATGCAATCATGTTTTTTACGTTCTGCGACTAAAAC
TCAATATTTGAAATTCATTTAAATTGCCATTTAATCCGGAATATGTTCGCAAGCCCCAGGCGCATCCATG
TTTATTTGCCCATCATTTTTCAAGGCCATGGTTACATGGTTACATGGTTACAGTACATTTGTTAGAGAAA
CAACTTCCAGTTTTTACACTCACCTTTTAGGGCCGGACAGATGCGCTTCCAGATGCTGAGGCAACCACAT
CGGTGGAACTGGCCCAGCGCCAGCTCCATGTAGAACAGGGGCAGTCCACCGAAGATGAGGAAGAGGCAGT
AGGGCACCAGGAAGGCGCCGCCTCCGTTCTGATAGCAGATGTACGGGAAGCGCCACACATTGCCCAGATC
CACTGCGAACCCAATCACGGCCAGGAGGAACTCCGCCTTCTGTCCCCAGGTCTCGCGAGTCCTCTCCGTC
ACGGAGACCACCAGAATGCGCTGAATGGGACACAAACATGATGGTACAAGGATGGAGGTTTTAGCTTATG
GAATAAAATATATCTCGGATCATCCGACAATCCATCCGTCCATTAATTCCATATGAACTGGTGCTTATAT
GCTAATGGTTAAGTCAAGGTAACTCACCTCGTTGTTGGCCAGCTTGGGGGCCAGTGGATCGGTGACCTTG
GCGGGCGTCGTGTGGTCGCCATCGTCCTCGTTGGAGTCGTCCTCGTTGTTTGGCGACTCTTTGTCGTCGC
TCCAGGGCGCGGGATTCGAGCGGCCCGTCGTGACAGCTGCTCCTGCGAAATCGGAGCTCCCGCTGCGGTC
CATGCCCGATCCACCTTTGTCATCGTCGTCCTTATAGTCGCTGCCGGATCCCTTATCGTCATCATCTTTG
TAATCCATCTTGTGGTGCGTGGGGCGTGACAGGGGCGGGGGCGCGGTGCCTGGAGGCGTGGCAGTGTACG
CCGATCGCGGCACGAGCTTAGCCAGCCGAACTCTGGATCTGCACTCAGTCCGGGGCCAGAAAAAGCGAAA
TCTGCGCTCTACTTGCGACTTTTCCCTGCTCTTCACTGCTCCTCGCCCACCTGCTGTCCCTATCTTTTCC
GACTTCCCGCTTTTCCGGCC
Features (pLannotate 1.2.2; 8 found; start..end, strand, type, name):
   1211..1254    +  CDS            lacZα (fragment): LacZα fragment of β-galactosidase; lacZ fragment
   1341..1445    +  promoter       AmpR promoter: bla
   1446..2306    +  CDS            AmpR: β-lactamase; bla; confers resistance to ampicillin, carbenicillin, and related antibiotics
   2406..2430    +  protein_bind   attB1: mutant version of attB; recombination site for the Gateway® BP reaction BP Clonase™
   2547..3135    +  rep_origin     ori: high-copy-number ColE1/pMB1/pBR322/pUC origin of replication
   3872..4483    -  CDS            SerT (fragment): SC6A4_DROME - Experimental evidence at transcript level: Swiss-Prot protein existence level 2. Terminates the action of serotonin by its high affinity sodium-dependent reuptake into presynaptic terminals. From Drosophila melanogaster (Fruit fly).
   4497..4513    -  CDS            FLAG (fragment): FLAG® epitope tag, followed by an enterokinase cleavage site
   4533..4552    -  CDS            3xFLAG (fragment): three tandem FLAG® epitope tags
