[The description below was written by a language model from this plasmid's Addgene catalogue record and pLannotate feature annotations shown in this document.]
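Description:
pTwist Amp_2xFlag-dSERT-HDR-donor-HDR is a homology-directed repair donor plasmid built on the commercially synthesized pTwist Amp High Copy backbone. It is designed to place a 2xFLAG epitope tag at the start of the coding frame of the Drosophila melanogaster serotonin transporter gene (dSERT/SerT) by CRISPR-mediated genome editing. The plasmid is about 4.8 kb and is propagated in E. coli using a high-copy ColE1/pUC-type origin. Selection is by ampicillin, through a β-lactamase gene driven by its own bla promoter. The annotation also picks up a short lacZα remnant and an attB1-like Gateway site in the backbone. These appear to be vestigial vector sequences with no role in the construct's function.

The payload is a 2xFLAG sequence flanked by dSERT homology arms. On the reverse strand, the feature table shows two short FLAG-matching segments (annotated as partial FLAG and 3xFLAG hits, consistent with a tandem 2xFLAG) lying immediately upstream of a roughly 600 bp fragment of the SerT coding sequence. This arrangement fits an N-terminal in-frame tag, with the SerT fragment forming part of the downstream homology arm. The upstream arm is presumably genomic sequence preceding the start codon. It is not annotated, and its extent is not given in the record.

No promoter driving the insert is annotated, as expected for a repair template that relies on the endogenous locus for expression. Although the catalogue lists it under expression vector categories, the plasmid does not itself express a protein. No guide RNA or Cas9 cassette is recorded, so these would have to be supplied separately. The resulting knock-in allele would allow the endogenous serotonin transporter to be detected with anti-FLAG reagents in flies.
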