Addgene plasmid #221835: pTwist Amp_2xFlag-dSERT-HDR-donor-HDR
Purpose: Donor plasmid for inserting 2xFLAG at the beginning of Drosophila SERT coding frame
Depositing lab: Quentin Gaudry. Depositing organization: University of Maryland, College Park. Publication: Serotonin acts through multiple cellular targets during an olfactory critical period. Mallick A, Tan HL, Epstein JM, Gaudry Q, Dacks AM. bioRxiv [Preprint]. 2024 Apr 14:2024.04.14.589413. doi: 10.1101/2024.04.14.589413. PubMed 38645269.
Backbone
  Vector backbone: pTwist Amp High Copy
  Backbone manufacturer: TWIST Bioscience
  Vector type: Mammalian Expression, Insect Expression, CRISPR
Growth in bacteria
  Bacterial resistance: Ampicillin, 100 μg/mL
  Growth temperature: 37°C
  Growth strain: DH5alpha
  Copy number: High Copy
Gene/Insert
  Gene/Insert name: 2xFLAG with dSERT homology arms
  Species: D. melanogaster (fly)
  Cloning method: Restriction Enzyme; 5′ cloning site unknown (unknown if destroyed)
  Sequencing primers: 5′ M13 fwd; 3′ M13 rev
Terms and licenses: Academic/Nonprofit Terms; Industry Terms: Not Available to Industry
Depositor comments: Please visit https://doi.org/10.1101/2024.04.14.589413 for bioRxiv preprint.
How to cite: pTwist Amp_2xFlag-dSERT-HDR-donor-HDR was a gift from Quentin Gaudry (Addgene plasmid # 221835 ; http://n2t.net/addgene:221835 ; RRID:Addgene_221835)
